Addgene plasmid #135473: pCAGGS_L_MARV
Purpose: Mammalian expression vector encoding Marburg virus L gene under control of the AG promoter
Depositing lab: Elke Mühlberger. Depositing organization: Boston University Medical Campus. Publication: A Chimeric Lloviu Virus Minigenome System Reveals that the Bat-Derived Filovirus Replicates More Similarly to Ebolaviruses than Marburgviruses. Manhart WA, Pacheco JR, Hume AJ, Cressey TN, Deflube LR, Muhlberger E. Cell Rep. 2018 Sep 4;24(10):2573-2580.e4. doi: 10.1016/j.celrep.2018.08.008. PubMed 30184492.
Backbone
  Vector backbone: pCAGGS
  Vector type: Mammalian Expression
Growth in bacteria
  Bacterial resistance: Ampicillin, 100 μg/mL
  Growth temperature: 30°C
  Growth strain: DH5alpha
  Copy number: High Copy
Gene/Insert
  Gene/Insert name: L gene
  Species: Marburg marburgvirus, Musoke variant
  Mutation: silent mutation (C to T) at position 7861; insertion of A at position 8682 in 5' UTR (negative sense) of L gene (Marburg virus Musoke genome; GenBank accession number NC_001608)
  Promoter: AG
  Cloning method: Restriction Enzyme; 5′ cloning site NotI (not destroyed); 3′ cloning site NotI (not destroyed)
  Sequencing primers: 5′ Unknown
Terms and licenses: Academic/Nonprofit Terms; Industry Terms: Not Available to Industry
How to cite: pCAGGS_L_MARV was a gift from Elke Mühlberger (Addgene plasmid # 135473 ; http://n2t.net/addgene:135473 ; RRID:Addgene_135473)
