[The description below was written by a language model from this plasmid's Addgene catalogue record and pLannotate feature annotations shown in this document.]
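Description:
pCAGGS_L_MARV is a mammalian expression plasmid of about 12.2 kb, built on the pCAGGS backbone, that encodes the L protein of Marburg virus (Musoke variant). L is the large catalytic subunit of the filovirus RNA-dependent RNA polymerase, which transcribes and replicates the nucleoprotein-encapsidated negative-sense viral genome. The roughly 7 kb open reading frame was inserted as a NotI fragment, with both sites retained. The record lists two differences from the reference Musoke genome: a silent C-to-T change and a single A insertion in the untranslated region flanking the L gene, neither of which would be expected to alter the protein sequence.

Expression is driven by what the record calls the AG promoter. The annotated features show a CMV immediate-early enhancer, which sits next to the expression cassette on the circular map, followed by a chimeric chicken β-actin/rabbit β-globin intron upstream of the coding sequence. This is consistent with the strong, constitutive CAG-type arrangement typical of pCAGGS, although the core β-actin promoter itself is not separately annotated. Transcripts are terminated by the rabbit β-globin polyadenylation signal. The backbone also carries an SV40 origin of replication, which allows episomal amplification in cells expressing large T antigen, along with an SV40 poly(A) signal and leftover lac regulatory fragments. In E. coli the plasmid is maintained by a high-copy ColE1/pUC-type origin and selected through the ampicillin resistance gene.

The associated publication concerns filovirus minigenome systems, so this plasmid most likely serves as a support plasmid, supplying the polymerase in trans alongside other viral nucleocapsid proteins to drive replication and transcription of a reporter minigenome in transfected cells.
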