Features (pLannotate 1.2.2; 15 found; start..end, strand, type, name):
    275..1291    +  intron         chimeric intron: chimera between introns from chicken β-actin and rabbit β-globin
   1377..8369    +  CDS            L: L_MABVM - Protein inferred from homology: Swiss-Prot protein existence level 3. RNA-directed RNA polymerase that catalyzes the replication of viral genomic RNA. The template is composed of the viral RNA tightly encapsidated by the nucleoprotein (N). The replicase mode is dependent on intracellular N protein concentration. In this mode, the polymerase replicates the whole viral genome without recognizing transcriptional signals, and the replicated genome is not caped or polyadenylated. From Lake Victoria marburgvirus (strain Musoke-80) (MARV) (Marburg virus (strain Kenya/Musoke/1980)).
   8894..8949    +  polyA_signal   β-globin poly(A) signal: rabbit β-globin polyadenylation signal (Gil and Proudfoot, 1987)
   9332..9354    -  protein_bind   lac operator (fragment): The lac repressor binds to the lac operator to inhibit transcription in E. coli. This inhibition can be relieved by adding lactose or isopropyl-β-D-thiogalactopyranoside (IPTG). lac repressor encoded by lacI
   9358..9388    -  promoter       lac promoter: promoter for the E. coli lac operon
   9403..9424    -  protein_bind   CAP binding site: CAP binding activates transcription in the presence of cAMP. E. coli catabolite activator protein
   9437..9476    -  CDS            lacI (fragment): lac repressor; lacI; The lac repressor binds to the lac operator to inhibit transcription in E. coli. This inhibition can be relieved by adding lactose or isopropyl-β-D-thiogalactopyranoside (IPTG).
   9483..9505    +  promoter       SV40 promoter (fragment): SV40 enhancer and early promoter
   9529..9664    +  rep_origin     SV40 ori: SV40 origin of replication
   9684..9818    +  polyA_signal   SV40 poly(A) signal: SV40 polyadenylation signal
   9820..9874    -  CDS            lacI (fragment): lac repressor; lacI; The lac repressor binds to the lac operator to inhibit transcription in E. coli. This inhibition can be relieved by adding lactose or isopropyl-β-D-thiogalactopyranoside (IPTG).
  10057..10645   -  rep_origin     ori: high-copy-number ColE1/pMB1/pBR322/pUC origin of replication
  10816..11676   -  CDS            AmpR: β-lactamase; bla; confers resistance to ampicillin, carbenicillin, and related antibiotics
  11677..11781   -  promoter       AmpR promoter: bla
  11812..12191   +  enhancer       CMV enhancer: human cytomegalovirus immediate early enhancer
>Addgene plasmid #135473 | pCAGGS_L_MARV | addgene full sequence | sequence record 268552 | Addgene NGS Result
GGTGAGCCCCACGTTCTGCTTCACTCTCCCCATCTCCCCCCCCTCCCCACCCCCAATTTTGTATTTATTT
ATTTTTTAATTATTTTGTGCAGCGATGGGGGCGGGGGNNNNNNNNNNNNNNNCGCCAGGCGGGGCGGGGC
GGGGCGAGGGGCGGGGCGGGGCGAGGCGGAGAGGTGCGGCGGCAGCCAATCAGAGCGGCGCGCTCCGAAA
GTTTCCTTTTATGGCGAGGCGGCGGCGGCGGCGGCCCTATAAAAAGCGAAGCGCGCGGCGGGCGGGAGTC
GCTGCGCGCTGCCTTCGCCCCGTGCCCCGCTCCGCCGCCGCCTCGCGCCGCCCGCCCCGGCTCTGACTGA
CCGCGTTACTCCCACAGGTGAGCGGGCGGGACGGCCCTTCTCCTCCGGGCTGTAATTAGCGCTTGGTTTA
ATGACGGCTTGTTTCTTTTCTGTGGCTGCGTGAAAGCCTTGAGGGGCTCCGGGAGGGCCCTTTGTGCGGG
GGGAGCGGCTCGGGGGGTGCGTGCGTGTGTGTGTGCGTGGGGAGCGCCGCGTGCGGCTCCGCGCTGCCCG
GCGGCTGTGAGCGCTGCGGGCGCGGCGCGGGGCTTTGTGCGCTCCGCAGTGTGCGCGAGGGGAGCGCGGC
CGGGGGCGGTGCCCCGCGGTGCGGGGGGGGCTGCGAGGGGAACAAAGGCTGCGTGCGGGGTGTGTGCGTG
GGGGGGTGAGCAGGGGGTGTGGGCGCGTCGGTCGGGCTGCAACCCCCCCTGCACCCCCCTCCCCGAGTTG
CTGAGCACGGCCCGGCTTCGGGTGCGGGGCTCCGTACGGGGCGTGGCGCGGGGCTCGCCGTGCCGGGCGG
GGGGTGGCGGCAGGTGGGGGTGCCGGGCGGGGCGGGGCCGCCTCGGGCCGGGGAGGGCTCGGGGGAGGGG
CGCGGCGGCCCCCGGAGCGCCGGCGGCTGTCGAGGCGCGGCGAGCCGCAGCCATTGCCTTTTATGGTAAT
CGTGCGAGAGGGCGCAGGGACTTCCTTTGTCCCAAATCTGTGCGGAGCCGAAATCTGGGAGGCGCCGCCG
CACCCCCTCTAGCGGGCGCGGGGCGAAGCGGTGCGGCGCCGGCAGGAAGGAAATGGGCGGGGAGGGCCTT
CGTGCGTCGCCGCGCCGCCGTCCCCTTCTCCCTCTCCAGCCTCGGGGCTGTCCGCGGGGGGACGGCTGCC
TTCGGGGGGGACGGGGCAGGGCGGGGTTCGGCTTCTGGCGTGTGACCGGCGGCTCTAGAGCCTCTGCTAA
CCATGTTCATGCCTTCTTCTTTTTCCTACAGCTCCTGGGCAACGTGCTGGTTATTGTGCTGTCTCATCAT
TTTGGCAAAGAATTCCTCGAGGGTACCCCCGGGGCGGCCGCTCAACATGCAGCATCCAACTCAATATCCT
GATGCAAGGTTGTCCTCTCCTATAATCCTAGACCAGTGTGACTTATTAGCCAGAAGTTTAGGGTTGTATA
GTCATTATTCACATAATCCGAAATTGCGTAATTGTAGGATTCCACATCACATTTACCGTTTAAGGAATTC
GACAGCATTAAAGACATTTCTTCAGAATTGTTCGATACTCACCGTTCCTTTTCATTCAATTTGGGATCAT
ATTTTAACTTCCATTCAATATGATGCAATTAATCATGTTGATGATTTTAAATACCTATTGCCATCTGAGC
TAGTCAAGTATGCGAATTGGGACAACGAGTTCTTAAAAGCATATCTTAATAAGATCTTAGGACTTGACCA
TGTTTTTTCAGCTTCTGCAAGGTCACAGTGTGAGGATTTTTCTCCTAAGGAAAATCCTTATTATTGGGGG
ATGTTATTACTCGTGCATCTATCTCAACTTGCCAGGAGGATAAAAGGACAAAGAGGGTCATTAAGAAGTA
ACTGGAAATTTATAGGAACAGATTTGGAGCTGTTTGGAATAGCAGATTTTGTTATTTTTAAGGTTCCAGT
AAAAACAATAATCCGAAATGCTGTAAGCTTACAAGCTTCAAAACCGGGATTAAGAATATGGTACCGTGAC
CAAAACTTGACCCCTTATCTATGCGACGATGAGTTTATTGTAAGCGTCGCTAGTTATGAATGTTTTATCA
TGATTAAAGACGTCTTCATTGAGAGGTATAACACATGGGAAATCTGTGCCCGCGCTTGGCTCGAAGACAG
TGATGGAGCTGATTATCCTCCTCTTGATGTGTTAGGTGAATTATACAACCAGGGAGACCAAATTATTGCC
ATGTACCTGGAGGACGGTTTCAAATTGATTAAACACTTAGAACCCTTGTGTGTCAGCTGTATACAAACAC
ATGGCATCTTTACACCAAGAAAATACTGGTTCCAATCACAGATGATTAAGTCATATTATGATGAACTCCA
TGATCTCAATTTGAAACTTCAAATTTCAGACAATAAGGCTGAGTGTGCCCAAAACTTTATTAAAACTATA
GTTCAGGCGAAATTGACTCCTCAACAATACTGTGAATTATTCTCCCTACAAAAGCATTGGGGTCATCCCG
TTTTATACAATGATGTTGCACTAGATAAGGTTAAAAAACATGCGCAATCGACAAAAATCTTAAAACCTAA
AGTCATGTTTGAAACTTTTTGTGTTTTCAAATTTATAGTAGCAAAGAATCATTATCATTCTCAAGGATCA
TGGTATAAAACCACACATGATTTGCATTTGACTCCATATCTTAGACAACATATTGTGTCAAATTCATTTC
CATCACAAGCCGAAATTTATCAGCATCTTTGGGAGTGGTATTTCGTGGAGCATGAACCTCTTTTCTCAAC
TAAAATAATAAGTGATTTAAGTATCTTTATAAAAGACAGGGCTACCGCTGTGAACCAGGAGTGTTGGGAC
AGTGTCTTCGATAGAAGTGTATTAGGATATAACCCTCCTGTTAGATTTCAATCAAAGAGAGTGCCAGAGC
AATTTTTGGGTCAAGCAGACTTTTCCTTGAATCAAATATTAGAGTTTGCTGAAAAGTTAGAGTATTTGGC
TCCTTCTTATAGGAATTTTTCCTTCTCATTAAAAGAAAAAGAGTTGAATATAGGAAGAACTTTTGGGAAG
TTACCGTATCGTGTCAGAAATGTCCAAACACTCGCAGAAGCCCTGCTAGCAGATGGACTGGCAAAAGCAT
TCCCTAGTAACATGATGGTTGTCACTGAGAGGGAACAGAAAGAAGCATTATTACATCAGGCTTCTTGGCA
CCACAATTCAGCAAGCATAGGGGAGAACGCTATAGTGAGGGGTGCAAGTTTTGTTACTGATCTTGAGAAA
TACAACCTCGCCTTCCGATATGAATTTACACGGCATTTCATAGACTACTGTAATCGATGTTATGGTGTGA
AGAATTTATTTGATTGGATGCATTTTTTAATACCACTATGTTATATGCATGTCAGTGACTTTTATAGCCC
ACCACATTGTGTGACAGAAGATAATCGAAATAACCCACCTGATTGTGCTAATGCTTATCATTATCACTTA
GGAGGTATAGAGGGACTTCAGCAGAAATTGTGGACATGCATATCATGTGCCCAAATCACCCTTGTGGAGT
TAAAAACTAAATTAAAATTGAAGTCCAGCGTCATGGGTGATAATCAATGTATAACAACTCTAAGTCTTTT
TCCAATTGATGCTCCCAACGATTATCAAGAGAACGAGGCTGAATTGAATGCGGCACGAGTTGCTGTCGAA
TTAGCTATTACTACAGGTTATAGTGGTATATTTTTAAAGCCTGAGGAAACATTTGTCCATTCAGGGTTCA
TTTATTTTGGTAAAAAGCAATATCTCAACGGTGTTCAACTGCCGCAATCATTGAAAACAATGGCAAGGTG
TGGACCCTTATCTGACTCTATTTTCGATGATCTTCAAGGTTCTCTGGCCAGTATTGGTACATCCTTTGAG
AGAGGAACAAGCGAGACACGGCACATTTTTCCGAGCCGTTGGATAGCTTCATTCCATTCAATGTTAGCAA
TAAATTTATTAAATCAGAATCACCTTGGGTTTCCTCTAGGGTTCAATATTGATATTTCTTGTTTCAAAAA
GCCTCTTACCTTCTCGGAAAAATTAATTGCTCTCATAACGCCCCAAGTTTTAGGAGGGTTATCATTTTTA
AATCCAGAAAAATTGTTCTACCGGAACATAAGTGATCCTCTCACTTCAGGTCTATTTCAACTCAAGAATG
CATTGGAATTTCTTGAAAAGGAAGAATTATTCTATATCTTGATTTCTAAAAAACCTGGTTTAGCAGATGC
CTCAGATTTTGTCATGAATCCATTAGGCTTAAATGTACCAGGATCAAAGGAAATAATAACGTTCCTTAGA
CAAACAGTTCGCGAAAATATCACGATCACGTCACAAAATAGAATAATAAATTCTCTTTTCCACATAGGTT
CTGATTTAGAGGACCAAAGAGTGTGTGAGTGGCTTTTATCATCAAACCCTGTAATGAGCCGATTTGCTGC
TGACATCTTTTCAAGAACACCTAGTGGAAAACGGCTTCAAGTCTTAGGCTATCTAGAAGGAACAAGAACA
TTACTAGCTTCTCGGACAATCAGTTTAACTACAGAAGGAACAATGTTGATGAAATTAAGAGAATTAACGA
GAAACCGATGGAAAAGTTGGTTTTCTTATATTGATGCACTGGACGATGATTTATCTGAGTCCTTGGAAAA
GTTCACATGTACTGTTGATGTGGCTAATTTCTTGAGGGCATATTCATGGTCTGACGTCTTAAAAGGGAAA
AGGCTAATTGGTGCCACACTGCCATGTTTACTAGAGCAATTTGAGGTAAAGTGGATTAATTTATCTGAGG
ATTTAAGGGAACAATTTAATCTATCTTCAGACTCAAAATCAACTATAAACTTGTTGCCGTATGACTGTAA
GGAACTGCGACTTGAAGGAAGCAATGACACAGAGTTAAATTATGTCAGTTGTGCTCTTGACCGGAAAGTT
GTCCAGAAACATCCCTCTGTTAATCGTCTAGCTTGGACGATAGGAAATCGAGCACCGTATATTGGCTCAC
GGACAGAAGATAAGATCGGTTATCCTCCCTTAAGAGTAAATTGCCCATCAGCAGCACTTAAAGAAGCTAT
TGAGATGGTTTCTAGATTGTTATGGGTGACTCAAGGCACTGCAGACCGAGAAAAATTGCTTATTCCTCTT
CTCAATTCAAGAGTAAATCTGGACTATCAGACGGTGCTTAACTTTTTACCTACACACTACTCAGGCAACA
TAGTTCATAGATATAATGATCAATATGGACAACATTCCTTTATGGCAAACAGGATGAGTAATACATCTAC
ACGTGCAATTATATCAACTAACACACTGGGTAAATATGCTGGGGGAGGTCAAGCTGCTATTGATAGTAAT
ATAATCTTTCAAAATACTATTAATTTAGGAGTTGCAGTTTTAGATATTGCATTGTCTCTTGCTAAATTGT
CGTCAGCATCAAATGTCACTTTCCGTTTAATGTTAAATAAGTGCTGCACGCGGCATGTACCGTCCGAATA
CCTATATTTTGATAAACCTTTAGATGTGGATTTGAACAAGTATATGGACAATGAGTTGGTTTATGACAAT
GACCCTCTTTGCAGTGGGATTAAAGGGAGATTAGGCAGAGTATCTCGATCAACACTCACATTGAGTTTGA
ATGTCAGTGACATTGGTTCTTATGACTTTCCAACTATTGCTGCATGGACACTAGGAGAAACTATAGTCGG
AAGCATTTTTTCTGATGAATCTTCTCAAAGTACGGATCCAATAAGCTCAGGTTGCACAAAAACTTTCGTC
ACACATTTCCTTGTGTATCCAGTTGAGAGTATATTTTATGCATTCGGAGCTAACTTAATAGTTGAAAGTT
TAAGTCTAAGTAGGATCAAATCAATTAAGAACCTCTCAGATTTGACATTCCTTATATCATCCACAATCAG
GAATTTATCACATAGATCACTTCGGATTCTTCAATCTACTTTCCGACATGAATTGGTGCTCACCCGACTA
GCCCACCACATACCGTTAATTTCTTTAATGTTAGGGGGCTCTGCAGGAGAGAAGAGTTCATCAGATGCTG
TTCGGCTATTTCTTACAGCAAGTTATCAGAATTTTATCAATAATTTCAGTTGTCTGATGAAGAAGGGTCA
GTCATCGCTACCGGTTTGGCTTTACTTTCCTAGTGAAGGGCAACAATTAAAGCCTATATTAAAAATCTTA
CAGAGATTATCAGACTTGTTATCACCTGACAAAATTCAAAAGCGTAAAATTTTGGCTGACACCTGTTGTC
CAATTGGCAGCTTTTGGGTCTATCCAAGCAAGTCCACAAGGACTAACCATTATTATGCAAGCCTTAATTA
TTGGAGAGACAAAGCTAATAAGGTTAAGAATACTCCTTTTTCACACTTGATAAATTGTTCATTTCCTGAA
TTTTCTTCACATACCAGTTCAGTCTCCTCTAATCAACAAGTGACCAATTCGAAGTATATTGTTTATCCAG
AAAATATCACTGAAATAAATGCAAGAACCAGATTAATAAATTATGGATCAACAGCTCTACAGGGGATGGA
CACCAAGATGCCACTCTCAGAGCAAAATCTAGTCGAAAATTGTCGACCATCAGAGGGCATCAGATTCAAG
GACAATCAAAAAATAACAAAACATGACCAGAGATGTGAGAGGGAGGAATCTTCACCGCAACAGATGTTCC
CTGAAGATAACATGCAGACTCCTGCGCACATACATAGTTCCTCCCCATTTCAAATCCTTATAAAATCACT
AGATGCACATGAGGACTTTGATGCCTCGAAGATAATCTTAAATTCTGAAATAAATAATCTTAACCTTACG
GAGTATACTCTTAATACAAAGTTATTGACAACTCCTACCAGGACAGAAATTTTAGATACAAGTCCGTTAC
AATCCTCTAGATATTCATCAACTTCCAGGGAACGGTCTCTACTATCCAGAGAACAAGCTTCATATTTGTA
CGTTGATTGCAGTAATATTCCTTCTATCTCTCTAGACCCAGGTTTTCGGAGTATGTCTGATCAGAATCAA
GTTCAAATGTTAATCAATACCTACAAACGTGATTTACATGCTTGTTTTGATAGCAATCAATTCTGTCGGT
TTACAGGGGTAGTCTCATCAATGCATTACAAGCTTTATGATCTTTTGCCTCCAGGTAAATTGAAAAAGGC
AATTTGTTTGGCCGAAGGGGAAGGAAGTGGTGCTCGGTTACTTTTGAAGTGGAAGGAAACGGATTATTTA
TTCTTCAACACTTTGGCTACGGATTCACAACAAGAAGCCGAGATTTTGAGTGGCCGGGTAATACCGAGAA
TGTTGTATAACATAGACAGATTAAGTGCTTTGCTTGAATCAAGGAGACTAATATTGAACAACCTAACTAT
CCAAATTACAGATATTACAAATCCATTATGGCTAGATTCTGTAATACAATATTTACCTGAAGATAGTGAC
ATTCTTACAATGGACGCAGAGACCACCAAGGATGAAACAAGGGAACAGCTTTATAAAACTATTGTGAATA
TTTGGACACGTACTTCTCCTAATATCCCAAAAATTAGCATCATCAAGGTATTTTTATTAGACTATGAAGG
GACTTTATTCTTAATGAAGAATGCTATTCAGTATTATGGGCAAGTTCAACTCAAGAAACCATATAGCTCA
AATGCAAAAAACTCAGAATGGTACTTGTGTTGCGGTAAACGAAGAATTCAACGGCTTCAAATTGATTTCT
CAGACCAGGTGGGAATTTTTCTGATTTGTAAAGCAATGTCACGCCAAAGACAAGCAATTCCTTACTGGTT
AAAACATATAGAAAAGAATTATCCTGCTTCATTACACGAGTTTTTCCTAACTTTGGGTTTCCCTTCTTTA
GAGTCATCTTTCTGCCATCGTTATACTATTCCATTCAGTGAAGGAAAGGCTCTTTTTCACAAGGTCCAGT
CTTATGTTCGTCAAGGCAAACAACATTTACATTCTCTTATGTTGGATTATGAAAACAATTCACCTCTACT
AGACTTGAGAAATCACTTTATTTGCTCATTAAGGGGAAAGATAACTAAATATTACAATGATATATTAAAG
TTAAATCTAGTCATCAAGGCAGTAGAAAAAGGTAAAAATTGGTCACAACTTGTTGAGATCCTTCCTAATA
TGCATTCAGTATGCATAGTGCACGTGGATCATGAGTGTTCTGGATGCGAGAAACGGTTATTACTTAAATT
GGATTTTATCAGAAATACAAAGATCGCAGAACAAAAATTACTTAACAGAGTAATCGGGTATATCCTATTC
TTTCCATTCGGTCTGTTTAAATCTGGATCATTAAGGGCATAATTTCAACAGAGAGAACTTCATTTAATTC
ACAAAAACAATCTATTTAAGAGTGAGGGTTACATTGTCTAAGATATTGTATGAGAAGTAATAAAATAAAT
AAGAAAACGAAAAGACTATTAGACAGCTTATTTTATACAAGATAATCTTATATCGCTTTAGGCCTCACAC
AAGTGAGAAAATTACGCGCACAGATTAACTAGTGATTAAGTGTTTGGTCACACCAGAGGTAACTTTTTAA
CGTTAATTACTCAGATGTTATTGCTCATAATTAGCATTAATATTGGCACATTGGGTGAATCCTTGAGCTT
TATCCCTAATATGGTGTAAGAAATTAAGGAAATACTGAGATACACTAGTTGAATTGAATTATGACATACC
ATATATCATAAATATAAAAAAGTGTCTGCTGTAATCTACAAGCACCTCGCGGCCGCGAGCTCTTAATTAG
CTAGCAGATCTTTTTCCCTCTGCCAAAAATTATGGGGACATCATGAAGCCCCTTGAGCATCTGACTTCTG
GCTAATAAAGGAAATTTATTTTCATTGCAATAGTGTGTTGGAATTTTTTGTGTCTCTCACTCGGAAGGAC
ATATGGGAGGGCAAATCATTTAAAACATCAGAATGAGTATTTGGTTTAGAGTTTGGCAACATATGCCCAT
ATGCTGGCTGCCATGAACAAAGGTTGGCTATAAAGAGGTCATCAGTATATGAAACAGCCCCCTGCTGTCC
ATTCCTTATTCCATAGAAAAGCCTTGACTTGAGGTTAGATTTTTTTTATATTTTGTTTTGTGTTATTTTT
TTCTTTAACATCCCTAAAATTTTCCTTACATGTTTTACTAGCCAGATTTTTCCTCCTCTCCTGACTACTC
CCAGTCATAGCTGTCCCTCTTCTCTTATGGAGATCCCTCGACCTGCAGCCCAAGCTTGGCGTAATCATGG
TCATAGCTGTTTCCTGTGTGAAATTGTTATCCGCTCACAATTCCACACAACATACGAGCCGGAAGCATAA
AGTGTAAAGCCTGGGGTGCCTAATGAGTGAGCTAACTCACATTAATTGCGTTGCGCTCACTGCCCGCTTT
CCAGTCGGGAAACCTGTCGTGCCAGCGGATCCGCATCTCAATTAGTCAGCAACCATAGTCCCGCCCCTAA
CTCCGCCCATCCCGCCCCTAACTCCGCCCAGTTCCGCCCATTCTCCGCCCCATGGCTGACTAATTTTTTT
TATTTATGCAGAGGCCGAGGCCGCCTCGGCCTCTGAGCTATTCCAGAAGTAGTGAGGAGGCTTTTTTGGA
GGCCTAGGCTTTTGCAAAAAGCTAACTTGTTTATTGCAGCTTATAATGGTTACAAATAAAGCAATAGCAT
CACAAATTTCACAAATAAAGCATTTTTTTCACTGCATTCTAGTTGTGGTTTGTCCAAACTCATCAATGTA
TCTTATCATGTCTGGATCCGCTGCATTAATGAATCGGCCAACGCGCGGGGAGAGGCGGTTTGCGTATTGG
GCGCTCTTCCGCTTCCTCGCTCACTGACTCGCTGCGCTCGGTCGTTCGGCTGCGGCGAGCGGTATCAGCT
CACTCAAAGGCGGTAATACGGTTATCCACAGAATCAGGGGATAACGCAGGAAAGAACATGTGAGCAAAAG
GCCAGCAAAAGGCCAGGAACCGTAAAAAGGCCGCGTTGCTGGCGTTTTTCCATAGGCTCCGCCCCCCTGA
CGAGCATCACAAAAATCGACGCTCAAGTCAGAGGTGGCGAAACCCGACAGGACTATAAAGATACCAGGCG
TTTCCCCCTGGAAGCTCCCTCGTGCGCTCTCCTGTTCCGACCCTGCCGCTTACCGGATACCTGTCCGCCT
TTCTCCCTTCGGGAAGCGTGGCGCTTTCTCATAGCTCACGCTGTAGGTATCTCAGTTCGGTGTAGGTCGT
TCGCTCCAAGCTGGGCTGTGTGCACGAACCCCCCGTTCAGCCCGACCGCTGCGCCTTATCCGGTAACTAT
CGTCTTGAGTCCAACCCGGTAAGACACGACTTATCGCCACTGGCAGCAGCCACTGGTAACAGGATTAGCA
GAGCGAGGTATGTAGGCGGTGCTACAGAGTTCTTGAAGTGGTGGCCTAACTACGGCTACACTAGAAGAAC
AGTATTTGGTATCTGCGCTCTGCTGAAGCCAGTTACCTTCGGAAAAAGAGTTGGTAGCTCTTGATCCGGC
AAACAAACCACCGCTGGTAGCGGTGGTTTTTTTGTTTGCAAGCAGCAGATTACGCGCAGAAAAAAAGGAT
CTCAAGAAGATCCTTTGATCTTTTCTACGGGGTCTGACGCTCAGTGGAACGAAAACTCACGTTAAGGGAT
TTTGGTCATGAGATTATCAAAAAGGATCTTCACCTAGATCCTTTTAAATTAAAAATGAAGTTTTAAATCA
ATCTAAAGTATATATGAGTAAACTTGGTCTGACAGTTACCAATGCTTAATCAGTGAGGCACCTATCTCAG
CGATCTGTCTATTTCGTTCATCCATAGTTGCCTGACTCCCCGTCGTGTAGATAACTACGATACGGGAGGG
CTTACCATCTGGCCCCAGTGCTGCAATGATACCGCGAGACCCACGCTCACCGGCTCCAGATTTATCAGCA
ATAAACCAGCCAGCCGGAAGGGCCGAGCGCAGAAGTGGTCCTGCAACTTTATCCGCCTCCATCCAGTCTA
TTAATTGTTGCCGGGAAGCTAGAGTAAGTAGTTCGCCAGTTAATAGTTTGCGCAACGTTGTTGCCATTGC
TACAGGCATCGTGGTGTCACGCTCGTCGTTTGGTATGGCTTCATTCAGCTCCGGTTCCCAACGATCAAGG
CGAGTTACATGATCCCCCATGTTGTGCAAAAAAGCGGTTAGCTCCTTCGGTCCTCCGATCGTTGTCAGAA
GTAAGTTGGCCGCAGTGTTATCACTCATGGTTATGGCAGCACTGCATAATTCTCTTACTGTCATGCCATC
CGTAAGATGCTTTTCTGTGACTGGTGAGTACTCAACCAAGTCATTCTGAGAATAGTGTATGCGGCGACCG
AGTTGCTCTTGCCCGGCGTCAATACGGGATAATACCGCGCCACATAGCAGAACTTTAAAAGTGCTCATCA
TTGGAAAACGTTCTTCGGGGCGAAAACTCTCAAGGATCTTACCGCTGTTGAGATCCAGTTCGATGTAACC
CACTCGTGCACCCAACTGATCTTCAGCATCTTTTACTTTCACCAGCGTTTCTGGGTGAGCAAAAACAGGA
AGGCAAAATGCCGCAAAAAAGGGAATAAGGGCGACACGGAAATGTTGAATACTCATACTCTTCCTTTTTC
AATATTATTGAAGCATTTATCAGGGTTATTGTCTCATGAGCGGATACATATTTGAATGTATTTAGAAAAA
TAAACAAATAGGGGTTCCGCGCACATTTCCCCGAAAAGTGCCACCTGGGTCGACATTGATTATTGACTAG
TTATTAATAGTAATCAATTACGGGGTCATTAGTTCATAGCCCATATATGGAGTTCCGCGTTACATAACTT
ACGGTAAATGGCCCGCCTGGCTGACCGCCCAACGACCCCCGCCCATTGACGTCAATAATGACGTATGTTC
CCATAGTAACGCCAATAGGGACTTTCCATTGACGTCAATGGGTGGAGTATTTACGGTAAACTGCCCACTT
GGCAGTACATCAAGTGTATCATATGCCAAGTACGCCCCCTATTGACGTCAATGACGGTAAATGGCCCGCC
TGGCATTATGCCCAGTACATGACCTTATGGGACTTTCCTACTTGGCAGTACATCTACGTATTAGTCATCG
CTATTACCATGGTCGA
